Addgene plasmid #202587: pETM11-6xHis-TEV-hORF1p_StammerAAA
Purpose: Allows for IPTG-inducible expression of the human L1RP ORF1 protein with the M91A, E92A, and L93A mutations in bacteria with an N-terminal 6xHis tag and TEV cleavage site for purification
Depositing lab: Liam Holt. Depositing organization: NYU Grossman School of Medicine. Publication: Condensation of LINE-1 is critical for retrotransposition. Sil S, Keegan S, Ettefa F, Denes L, Boeke JD, Holt LJ. Elife. 2023 Apr 28;12:e82991. doi: 10.7554/eLife.82991. PubMed 37114770.
Backbone
  Vector backbone: pETM11
  Backbone size w/o insert (bp): 5300
  Total vector size (bp): 6369
  Vector type: Bacterial Expression
Growth in bacteria
  Bacterial resistance: Kanamycin, 50 μg/mL
  Growth temperature: 37°C
  Growth strain: DH5alpha
  Copy number: Unknown
Gene/Insert
  Gene/Insert name: ORF1p (alt names: ORF1; L1ORF1p)
  Species: H. sapiens (human)
  Insert size (bp): 1090
  Mutation: Changed ORF1p Methionine 91 to Alanine, ORF1p Glutamic Acid 92 to Alanine, ORF1p Leucine 93 to Alanine
  Tag / fusion protein: 6x His (N terminal on insert); TEV protease cleavage site (N terminal on insert)
Terms and licenses: Academic/Nonprofit Terms; Industry Terms: Not Available to Industry
How to cite: pETM11-6xHis-TEV-hORF1p_StammerAAA was a gift from Liam Holt (Addgene plasmid # 202587 ; http://n2t.net/addgene:202587 ; RRID:Addgene_202587)
