[The description below was written by a language model from this plasmid's Addgene catalogue record and pLannotate feature annotations shown in this document.]
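Description:
pETM11-6xHis-TEV-hORF1p_StammerAAA is a bacterial expression plasmid of about 6.4 kb, built on the pET-derived pETM11 backbone, for producing a mutant form of the human LINE-1 (L1RP) ORF1 protein in E. coli. It is selected with kanamycin through an aph(3')-Ia aminoglycoside phosphotransferase gene. Replication depends on a ColE1/pBR322-type origin accompanied by the bom region and the rop gene, which normally holds copy number down, although the catalogue lists copy number as unknown. An f1 phage origin is also present. The short tetracycline-resistance fragments and the predicted open reading frame flagged in the annotation appear to be pBR322-derived backbone remnants rather than functional elements.

The expression cassette places a T7 promoter directly upstream of a lac operator and a T7 gene 10 ribosome binding site, and it ends at a T7 terminator. A plasmid-borne lacI gene with its own promoter supplies repressor, so transcription is held off until IPTG is added in a host that provides T7 RNA polymerase. The open reading frame encodes an N-terminal 6xHis tag, a TEV protease recognition site and then ORF1p, the nucleic acid-binding chaperone required for LINE-1 retrotransposition. This version carries the M91A, E92A and L93A substitutions, referred to in the construct name as StammerAAA. A His-tag fragment and another tag-like fragment are annotated downstream of the ORF1 coding region, but the record describes only N-terminal tags, so these are probably untranslated vector sequence. The design supports affinity purification of the recombinant mutant protein followed by tag removal with TEV protease, in the context of work on LINE-1 condensation and retrotransposition.
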