Features (pLannotate 1.2.2; 21 found; start..end, strand, type, name):
     12..440     +  rep_origin     f1 ori (sequence partly withheld): f1 bacteriophage origin of replication; arrow indicates direction of (+) strand synthesis
    493..550     +  promoter       AmpR promoter (fragment): bla
    559..1374    -  CDS            KanR: aminoglycoside phosphotransferase; aph(3')-Ia; confers resistance to kanamycin in bacteria or G418 (Geneticin®) in eukaryotes
   1496..2084    +  rep_origin     ori: high-copy-number ColE1/pMB1/pBR322/pUC origin of replication
   2270..2409    -  misc_feature   bom: basis of mobility region from pBR322
   2511..2702    -  CDS            rop: Rop protein, which maintains plasmids at low copy number; rop
   2719..3099    +  CDS            YPB1_ECOLX: Protein predicted: Swiss-Prot protein existence level 4. From Escherichia coli.
   3171..3462    -  CDS            TcR (fragment): tetracycline efflux protein; tet; confers resistance to tetracycline
   3477..3498    -  protein_bind   CAP binding site: CAP binding activates transcription in the presence of cAMP. E. coli catabolite activator protein
   3511..4593    -  CDS            lacI: lac repressor; lacI; The lac repressor binds to the lac operator to inhibit transcription in E. coli. This inhibition can be relieved by adding lactose or isopropyl-β-D-thiogalactopyranoside (IPTG).
   4594..4671    -  promoter       lacI promoter: lacI
   4679..4958    -  CDS            TcR (fragment): tetracycline efflux protein; tet; confers resistance to tetracycline
   4980..4998    +  promoter       T7 promoter: promoter for bacteriophage T7 RNA polymerase
   4999..5023    +  protein_bind   lac operator: The lac repressor binds to the lac operator to inhibit transcription in E. coli. This inhibition can be relieved by adding lactose or isopropyl-β-D-thiogalactopyranoside (IPTG). lac repressor encoded by lacI
   5043..5061    +  RBS            RBS (fragment): efficient ribosome binding site from bacteriophage T7 gene 10 (Olins and Rangwala, 1989)
   5074..5092    +  CDS            7xHis (fragment): 6xHis affinity tag
   5121..5141    +  CDS            capTEV™ (fragment): composite tag for in vivo biotinylation, TEV protease cleavage, and 6xHis tagging
   5143..6156    +  CDS            L1RE1: LORF1_HUMAN - Also known as LRE1. Experimental evidence at protein level: Swiss-Prot protein existence level 1. Nucleic acid-binding protein which is essential for retrotransposition of LINE-1 elements in the genome. Functions as a nucleic acid chaperone binding its own transcript and therefore preferentially mobilizing the transcript from which they are encoded. From Homo sapiens (Human).
   6209..6226    +  CDS            9xHis (fragment): 9xHis affinity tag
   6236..6285    +  CDS            SET1 (fragment): solubility-enhancement tag derived from T7 phage gene 10B
   6293..6340    +  terminator     T7 terminator: transcription terminator for bacteriophage T7 RNA polymerase
>Addgene plasmid #202587 | pETM11-6xHis-TEV-hORF1p_StammerAAA | addgene full sequence | sequence record 415633 | Addgene NGS Result
TGGCGAATGGG
[124 nt withheld, positions 12-135]
C
[91 nt withheld, positions 137-227]
A
[49 nt withheld, positions 229-277]
CCTTTGACGTTGGAGTCCACGTTCTTT
[37 nt withheld, positions 305-341]
ACCCTATCTCGGTCTATTCTTTTGATTTATAAGGGATTTTGCCGATTTCGGCCTATTGGTTAAAAAATGA
GCTGATTTAACAAAAATTTAACGCGAATTTTAACAAAATATTAACGCTTACAATTTAGGTGGCACTTTTC
GGGGAAATGTGCGCGGAACCCCTATTTGTTTATTTTTCTAAATACATTCAAATATGTATCCGCTCATGAA
TTAATTCTTAGAAAAACTCATCGAGCATCAAATGAAACTGCAATTTATTCATATCAGGATTATCAATACC
ATATTTTTGAAAAAGCCGTTTCTGTAATGAAGGAGAAAACTCACCGAGGCAGTTCCATAGGATGGCAAGA
TCCTGGTATCGGTCTGCGATTCCGACTCGTCCAACATCAATACAACCTATTAATTTCCCCTCGTCAAAAA
TAAGGTTATCAAGTGAGAAATCACCATGAGTGACGACTGAATCCGGTGAGAATGGCAAAAGTTTATGCAT
TTCTTTCCAGACTTGTTCAACAGGCCAGCCATTACGCTCGTCATCAAAATCACTCGCATCAACCAAACCG
TTATTCATTCGTGATTGCGCCTGAGCGAGACGAAATACGCGATCGCTGTTAAAAGGACAATTACAAACAG
GAATCGAATGCAACCGGCGCAGGAACACTGCCAGCGCATCAACAATATTTTCACCTGAATCAGGATATTC
TTCTAATACCTGGAATGCTGTTTTCCCGGGGATCGCAGTGGTGAGTAACCATGCATCATCAGGAGTACGG
ATAAAATGCTTGATGGTCGGAAGAGGCATAAATTCCGTCAGCCAGTTTAGTCTGACCATCTCATCTGTAA
CATCATTGGCAACGCTACCTTTGCCATGTTTCAGAAACAACTCTGGCGCATCGGGCTTCCCATACAATCG
ATAGATTGTCGCACCTGATTGCCCGACATTATCGCGAGCCCATTTATACCCATATAAATCAGCATCCATG
TTGGAATTTAATCGCGGCCTAGAGCAAGACGTTTCCCGTTGAATATGGCTCATAACACCCCTTGTATTAC
TGTTTATGTAAGCAGACAGTTTTATTGTTCATGACCAAAATCCCTTAACGTGAGTTTTCGTTCCACTGAG
CGTCAGACCCCGTAGAAAAGATCAAAGGATCTTCTTGAGATCCTTTTTTTCTGCGCGTAATCTGCTGCTT
GCAAACAAAAAAACCACCGCTACCAGCGGTGGTTTGTTTGCCGGATCAAGAGCTACCAACTCTTTTTCCG
AAGGTAACTGGCTTCAGCAGAGCGCAGATACCAAATACTGTCCTTCTAGTGTAGCCGTAGTTAGGCCACC
ACTTCAAGAACTCTGTAGCACCGCCTACATACCTCGCTCTGCTAATCCTGTTACCAGTGGCTGCTGCCAG
TGGCGATAAGTCGTGTCTTACCGGGTTGGACTCAAGACGATAGTTACCGGATAAGGCGCAGCGGTCGGGC
TGAACGGGGGGTTCGTGCACACAGCCCAGCTTGGAGCGAACGACCTACACCGAACTGAGATACCTACAGC
GTGAGCTATGAGAAAGCGCCACGCTTCCCGAAGGGAGAAAGGCGGACAGGTATCCGGTAAGCGGCAGGGT
CGGAACAGGAGAGCGCACGAGGGAGCTTCCAGGGGGAAACGCCTGGTATCTTTATAGTCCTGTCGGGTTT
CGCCACCTCTGACTTGAGCGTCGATTTTTGTGATGCTCGTCAGGGGGGCGGAGCCTATGGAAAAACGCCA
GCAACGCGGCCTTTTTACGGTTCCTGGCCTTTTGCTGGCCTTTTGCTCACATGTTCTTTCCTGCGTTATC
CCCTGATTCTGTGGATAACCGTATTACCGCCTTTGAGTGAGCTGATACCGCTCGCCGCAGCCGAACGACC
GAGCGCAGCGAGTCAGTGAGCGAGGAAGCGGAAGAGCGCCTGATGCGGTATTTTCTCCTTACGCATCTGT
GCGGTATTTCACACCGCAATGGTGCACTCTCAGTACAATCTGCTCTGATGCCGCATAGTTAAGCCAGTAT
ACACTCCGCTATCGCTACGTGACTGGGTCATGGCTGCGCCCCGACACCCGCCAACACCCGCTGACGCGCC
CTGACGGGCTTGTCTGCTCCCGGCATCCGCTTACAGACAAGCTGTGACCGTCTCCGGGAGCTGCATGTGT
CAGAGGTTTTCACCGTCATCACCGAAACGCGCGAGGCAGCTGCGGTAAAGCTCATCAGCGTGGTCGTGAA
GCGATTCACAGATGTCTGCCTGTTCATCCGCGTCCAGCTCGTTGAGTTTCTCCAGAAGCGTTAATGTCTG
GCTTCTGATAAAGCGGGCCATGTTAAGGGCGGTTTTTTCCTGTTTGGTCACTGATGCCTCCGTGTAAGGG
GGATTTCTGTTCATGGGGGTAATGATACCGATGAAACGAGAGAGGATGCTCACGATACGGGTTACTGATG
ATGAACATGCCCGGTTACTGGAACGTTGTGAGGGTAAACAACTGGCGGTATGGATGCGGCGGGACCAGAG
AAAAATCACTCAGGGTCAATGCCAGCGCTTCGTTAATACAGATGTAGGTGTTCCACAGGGTAGCCAGCAG
CATCCTGCGATGCAGATCCGGAACATAATGGTGCAGGGCGCTGACTTCCGCGTTTCCAGACTTTACGAAA
CACGGAAACCGAAGACCATTCATGTTGTTGCTCAGGTCGCAGACGTTTTGCAGCAGCAGTCGCTTCACGT
TCGCTCGCGTATCGGTGATTCATTCTGCTAACCAGTAAGGCAACCCCGCCAGCCTAGCCGGGTCCTCAAC
GACAGGAGCACGATCATGCGCACCCGTGGGGCCGCCATGCCGGCGATAATGGCCTGCTTCTCGCCGAAAC
GTTTGGTGGCGGGACCAGTGACGAAGGCTTGAGCGAGGGCGTGCAAGATTCCGAATACCGCAAGCGACAG
GCCGATCATCGTCGCGCTCCAGCGAAAGCGGTCCTCGCCGAAAATGACCCAGAGCGCTGCCGGCACCTGT
CCTACGAGTTGCATGATAAAGAAGACAGTCATAAGTGCGGCGACGATAGTCATGCCCCGCGCCCACCGGA
AGGAGCTGACTGGGTTGAAGGCTCTCAAGGGCATCGGTCGAGATCCCGGTGCCTAATGAGTGAGCTAACT
TACATTAATTGCGTTGCGCTCACTGCCCGCTTTCCAGTCGGGAAACCTGTCGTGCCAGCTGCATTAATGA
ATCGGCCAACGCGCGGGGAGAGGCGGTTTGCGTATTGGGCGCCAGGGTGGTTTTTCTTTTCACCAGTGAG
ACGGGCAACAGCTGATTGCCCTTCACCGCCTGGCCCTGAGAGAGTTGCAGCAAGCGGTCCACGCTGGTTT
GCCCCAGCAGGCGAAAATCCTGTTTGATGGTGGTTAACGGCGGGATATAACATGAGCTGTCTTCGGTATC
GTCGTATCCCACTACCGAGATATCCGCACCAACGCGCAGCCCGGACTCGGTAATGGCGCGCATTGCGCCC
AGCGCCATCTGATCGTTGGCAACCAGCATCGCAGTGGGAACGATGCCCTCATTCAGCATTTGCATGGTTT
GTTGAAAACCGGACATGGCACTCCAGTCGCCTTCCCGTTCCGCTATCGGCTGAATTTGATTGCGAGTGAG
ATATTTATGCCAGCCAGCCAGACGCAGACGCGCCGAGACAGAACTTAATGGGCCCGCTAACAGCGCGATT
TGCTGGTGACCCAATGCGACCAGATGCTCCACGCCCAGTCGCGTACCGTCTTCATGGGAGAAAATAATAC
TGTTGATGGGTGTCTGGTCAGAGACATCAAGAAATAACGCCGGAACATTAGTGCAGGCAGCTTCCACAGC
AATGGCATCCTGGTCATCCAGCGGATAGTTAATGATCAGCCCACTGACGCGTTGCGCGAGAAGATTGTGC
ACCGCCGCTTTACAGGCTTCGACGCCGCTTCGTTCTACCATCGACACCACCACGCTGGCACCCAGTTGAT
CGGCGCGAGATTTAATCGCCGCGACAATTTGCGACGGCGCGTGCAGGGCCAGACTGGAGGTGGCAACGCC
AATCAGCAACGACTGTTTGCCCGCCAGTTGTTGTGCCACGCGGTTGGGAATGTAATTCAGCTCCGCCATC
GCCGCTTCCACTTTTTCCCGCGTTTTCGCAGAAACGTGGCTGGCCTGGTTCACCACGCGGGAAACGGTCT
GATAAGAGACACCGGCATACTCTGCGACATCGTATAACGTTACTGGTTTCACATTCACCACCCTGAATTG
ACTCTCTTCCGGGCGCTATCATGCCATACCGCGAAAGGTTTTGCGCCATTCGATGGTGTCCGGGATCTCG
ACGCTCTCCCTTATGCGACTCCTGCATTAGGAAGCAGCCCAGTAGTAGGTTGAGGCCGTTGAGCACCGCC
GCCGCAAGGAATGGTGCATGCAAGGAGATGGCGCCCAACAGTCCCCCGGCCACGGGGCCTGCCACCATAC
CCACGCCGAAACAAGCGCTCATGAGCCCGAAGTGGCGAGCCCGATCTTCCCCATCGGTGATGTCGGCGAT
ATAGGCGCCAGCAACCGCACCTGTGGCGCCGGTGATGCCGGCCACGATGCGTCCGGCGTAGAGGATCGAG
ATCTCGATCCCGCGAAATTAATACGACTCACTATAGGGGAATTGTGAGCGGATAACAATTCCCCTCTAGA
AATAATTTTGATTTAACTTTAAGAAGGAGATATACCATGAAACATCACCATCACCATCACCCCATGAGCG
ATTACGACATCCCCACTACTGAGAATCTTTATTTTCAGGGCATGGGCAAGAAGCAGAACCGCAAGACCGG
CAACAGCAAGACCCAGAGCGCCAGCCCCCCCCCCAAGGAGCGCAGCAGCAGCCCCGCCACCGAGCAGAGC
TGGATGGAGAACGACTTCGACGAGCTGCGCGAGGAGGGCTTCCGCCGCAGCAACTACAGCGAGCTGCGCG
AGGACATCCAGACCAAGGGCAAGGAGGTGGAGAACTTCGAGAAGAACCTGGAGGAGTGCATCACCCGCAT
CACCAACACCGAGAAGTGCCTGAAGGAGCTGGCTGCAGCTAAGACCAAGGCCCGCGAGCTGCGCGAGGAG
TGCCGCAGCCTGCGCAGCCGCTGCGACCAATTGGAGGAGCGCGTGAGCGCCATGGAGGACGAGATGAACG
AGATGAAGCGCGAGGGCAAGTTCCGCGAGAAGCGCATCAAGCGCAACGAGCAGAGCCTGCAGGAGATCTG
GGACTACGTGAAGCGCCCCAACCTGCGCCTGATCGGCGTGCCCGAGAGCGACGTGGAGAACGGCACCAAG
CTGGAGAACACCCTGCAGGACATCATCCAGGAGAACTTCCCCAACCTGGCCCGCCAGGCCAACGTGCAGA
TCCAGGAGATCCAGCGCACCCCCCAGCGCTACAGCAGCCGCCGCGCCACCCCCCGCCACATCATCGTGCG
CTTCACCAAGGTGGAGATGAAGGAGAAGATGCTGCGCGCCGCCCGCGAGAAGGGCCGCGTGACCCTGAAG
GGCAAGCCCATCCGTCTCACCGCCGACCTGAGCGCCGAGACCCTGCAGGCCCGCCGCGAGTGGGGCCCCA
TCTTCAACATCCTGAAGGAGAAGAACTTCCAGCCCCGCATCAGCTACCCCGCCAAGCTGAGCTTCATCAG
CGAGGGCGAGATCAAGTACTTCATCGACAAGCAGATGCTGCGCGACTTCGTGACCACCCGCCCCGCCCTG
AAGGAGCTGCTGAAGGAGGCCCTGAACATGGAGCGCAACAACCGCTACCAGCCCCTGCAGAACCACGCCA
AGATGTAATAAGGATCCGAATTCGAGCTCCGTCGACAAGCTTGCGGCCGCACTCGAGCACCACCACCACC
ACCACTGAGATCCGGCTGCTAACAAAGCCCGAAAGGAAGCTGAGTTGGCTGCTGCCACCGCTGAGCAATA
ACTAGCATAACCCCTTGGGGCCTCTAAACGGGTCTTGAGGGGTTTTTTGCTGAAAGGAGGAACTATATCC
GGAT
